Addgene plasmid #166956: FLAG-KIF5A tail only
Purpose: Expresses FLAG-tagged KIF5A protein (820-1027aa) in pcDNA3.1
Depositing lab: Rosalind Segal. Depositing organization: Dana-Farber Cancer Institute. Publication: Binding and transport of SFPQ-RNA granules by KIF5A/KLC1 motors promotes axon survival. Fukuda Y, Pazyra-Murphy MF, Silagi ES, Tasdemir-Yilmaz OE, Li Y, Rose L, Yeoh ZC, Vangos NE, Geffken EA, Seo HS, Adelmant G, Bird GH, Walensky LD, Marto JA, Dhe-Paganon S, Segal RA. J Cell Biol. 2021 Jan 4;220(1). pii: 211577. doi: 10.1083/jcb.202005051. PubMed 33284322.
Backbone
  Vector backbone: pcDNA3.1
  Vector type: Mammalian Expression
Growth in bacteria
  Bacterial resistance: Ampicillin, 100 μg/mL
  Growth temperature: 37°C
  Growth strain: DH5alpha
  Copy number: High Copy
Gene/Insert
  Gene/Insert name: KIF5A
  Species: M. musculus (mouse)
  Insert size (bp): 669
  Mutation: KIF5A (820-1027aa)
  Entrez Gene: Kif5a (a.k.a. D10Bwg0738e, Khc, Kif5, Kns, mKIAA4086)
  Promoter: CMV
  Tag / fusion protein: FLAG (N terminal on insert)
  Cloning method: Restriction Enzyme; 5′ cloning site Unknown (unknown if destroyed); 3′ cloning site Unknown (unknown if destroyed)
  Sequencing primers: 5′ CMV F; 3′ M13
Terms and licenses: Academic/Nonprofit Terms; Industry Terms: Not Available to Industry
How to cite: FLAG-KIF5A tail only was a gift from Rosalind Segal (Addgene plasmid # 166956 ; http://n2t.net/addgene:166956 ; RRID:Addgene_166956)
