[The description below was written by a language model from this plasmid's Addgene catalogue record and pLannotate feature annotations shown in this document.]
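Description:
FLAG-KIF5A tail only is a mammalian expression plasmid built on the pcDNA3.1 backbone that produces the C-terminal tail region (residues 820–1027) of mouse KIF5A, a neuronal kinesin-1 heavy chain, with an N-terminal FLAG epitope. Transcription is driven by the human cytomegalovirus immediate-early enhancer and promoter and terminated by the bovine growth hormone polyadenylation signal. A T7 promoter sits between the CMV promoter and the insert and could support in vitro transcription. The feature table places a short FLAG-type match directly upstream of the Kif5a fragment. It is annotated as a fragment of 3xFLAG, and its length suggests a single FLAG unit rather than a triple tag. The restriction sites used for cloning are not recorded.

In bacteria the plasmid is maintained at high copy through a ColE1/pUC-type origin and selected with ampicillin via the β-lactamase gene. An f1 origin is also present, which permits single-stranded DNA production. For mammalian cells, an SV40 early promoter drives the neomycin phosphotransferase gene, followed by the SV40 polyadenylation signal, so stable transfectants can be selected with G418. The small matches annotated as HIV-1 LTR, ble, lacI, bom and lac promoter/operator elements appear to be residual backbone sequence or partial similarity hits rather than functional parts of the design.

Because it lacks the motor and stalk domains, this construct isolates the tail of KIF5A. The associated publication concerns binding and transport of SFPQ-RNA granules by KIF5A/KLC1 motors in axons, so the plasmid is suited to domain-mapping experiments, such as FLAG-based pulldown or detection, that ask which region of KIF5A mediates such interactions.
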