Features (pLannotate 1.2.2; 21 found; start..end, strand, type, name):
      1..380     +  enhancer       CMV enhancer: human cytomegalovirus immediate early enhancer
    381..584     +  promoter       CMV promoter: human cytomegalovirus (CMV) immediate early promoter
    580..613     +  LTR            5' LTR (truncated) (fragment): truncated 5' long terminal repeat (LTR) from HIV-1
    629..647     +  promoter       T7 promoter: promoter for bacteriophage T7 RNA polymerase
    707..727     +  CDS            3xFLAG (fragment): three tandem FLAG® epitope tags
    735..1358    +  CDS            Kif5a (fragment): KIF5A_MOUSE - Also known as Kiaa4086, Kif5, Nkhc1. Experimental evidence at protein level: Swiss-Prot protein existence level 1. Microtubule-dependent motor required for slow axonal transport of neurofilament proteins (NFH, NFM and NFL) (PubMed:12682084). Can induce formation of neurite-like membrane protrusions in non-neuronal cells in a ZFYVE27-dependent manner. The ZFYVE27-KIF5A complex contributes to the vesicular transport of VAPA, VAPB, SURF4, RAB11A, RAB11B and RTN3 proteins in neurons (PubMed:21976701). Required for anterograde axonal transportation of MAPK8IP3/JIP3 which is essential
   1437..1661    +  polyA_signal   bGH poly(A) signal: bovine growth hormone polyadenylation signal
   1665..1686    +  promoter       SV40 promoter (fragment): SV40 enhancer and early promoter
   1707..2135    +  rep_origin     f1 ori (sequence partly withheld): f1 bacteriophage origin of replication; arrow indicates direction of (+) strand synthesis
   2149..2478    +  promoter       SV40 promoter: SV40 enhancer and early promoter
   2545..3336    +  CDS            neo: KKA2_KLEPN - Also known as kan, nptII. Experimental evidence at protein level: Swiss-Prot protein existence level 1. Resistance to kanamycin, neomycin, paromomycin, ribostamycin, butirosin and gentamicin B. From Klebsiella pneumoniae.
   3360..3518    +  CDS            ble (fragment): BLE_KLEPN - Experimental evidence at protein level: Swiss-Prot protein existence level 1. Binding protein with a strong affinity to the bleomycin family of antibiotics. Binds to CL990; an antimitotic-antibiotic compound. From Klebsiella pneumoniae.
   3513..3634    +  polyA_signal   SV40 poly(A) signal: SV40 polyadenylation signal
   3707..3723    -  protein_bind   lac operator: The lac repressor binds to the lac operator to inhibit transcription in E. coli. This inhibition can be relieved by adding lactose or isopropyl-β-D-thiogalactopyranoside (IPTG). lac repressor encoded by lacI
   3731..3761    -  promoter       lac promoter: promoter for the E. coli lac operon
   3776..3797    -  protein_bind   CAP binding site: CAP binding activates transcription in the presence of cAMP. E. coli catabolite activator protein
   3810..3902    -  CDS            lacI (fragment): lac repressor; lacI; The lac repressor binds to the lac operator to inhibit transcription in E. coli. This inhibition can be relieved by adding lactose or isopropyl-β-D-thiogalactopyranoside (IPTG).
   4085..4673    -  rep_origin     ori: high-copy-number ColE1/pMB1/pBR322/pUC origin of replication
   4844..5704    -  CDS            AmpR: β-lactamase; bla; confers resistance to ampicillin, carbenicillin, and related antibiotics
   5705..5809    -  promoter       AmpR promoter: bla
   5868..5920    -  misc_feature   bom (fragment): basis of mobility region from pBR322
>Addgene plasmid #166956 | FLAG-KIF5A tail only | addgene full sequence | sequence record 328017 | Addgene NGS Result
GACATTGATTATTGACTAGTTATTAATAGTAATCAATTACGGGGTCATTAGTTCATAGCCCATATATGGA
GTTCCGCGTTACATAACTTACGGTAAATGGCCCGCCTGGCTGACCGCCCAACGACCCCCGCCCATTGACG
TCAATAATGACGTATGTTCCCATAGTAACGCCAATAGGGACTTTCCATTGACGTCAATGGGTGGAGTATT
TACGGTAAACTGCCCACTTGGCAGTACATCAAGTGTATCATATGCCAAGTACGCCCCCTATTGACGTCAA
TGACGGTAAATGGCCCGCCTGGCATTATGCCCAGTACATGACCTTATGGGACTTTCCTACTTGGCAGTAC
ATCTACGTATTAGTCATCGCTATTACCATGGTGATGCGGTTTTGGCAGTACATCAATGGGCGTGGATAGC
GGTTTGACTCACGGGGATTTCCAAGTCTCCACCCCATTGACGTCAATGGGAGTTTGTTTTGGCACCAAAA
TCAACGGGACTTTCCAAAATGTCGTAACAACTCCGCCCCATTGACGCAAATGGGCGGTAGGCGTGTACGG
TGGGAGGTCTATATAAGCAGAGCTCTCTGGCTAACTAGAGAACCCACTGCTTACTGGCTTATCGAAATTA
ATACGACTCACTATAGGGAGACCCAAGCTGGCTAGCGTTTAAACTTAAGCTTGGTACCGAGCTCGGATCC
CACCATGGACTACAAAGACGATGACGACAAGGGATCCGGAGGGATTCATTCCCAAAAGCAGAAGATCTCC
TTTCTTGAGAACAACCTGGAACAGCTTACAAAGGTTCACAAACAGCTGGTACGTGACAATGCAGATCTGC
GTTGTGAGCTTCCTAAATTGGAAAAACGACTTCGGGCTACGGCTGAGAGAGTTAAGGCCCTGGAGGGTGC
ACTGAAGGAGGCCAAGGAGGGTGCTATGAAGGACAAGCGTAGATACCAGCAGGAGGTGGACCGCATCAAG
GAAGCCGTGCGGTACAAGAGCTCCGGCAAGCGGGGCCATTCTGCCCAGATCGCTAAGCCTGTGAGGCCTG
GCCACTATCCTGCCTCCTCACCCACCAACCCCTACGGCACCCGGAGCCCCGAGTGTATCAGCTACACCAA
CAACCTCCTCCAGAACTACCAGAACCTGCACCTGCAGGCTGCGCCTAGCTCCACTTCAGATATGTACTTT
GCCAGTAGCGGAGCCACATCTGTTGCCCCCTTGGCTTCCTACCAGAAGGCCAACATGGACAATGGAAATG
CCACAGATATCAACGACAACAGGAGTGACCTGCCGTGTGGCTATGAGGCTGAGGACCAGGCCAAGCTTTT
CCCTCTCCACCAAGAGACAGCAGCCAGTTAGAATTCTGCAGATATCCAGCACAGTGGCGGCCGCTCGAGT
CTAGAGGGCCCGTTTAAACCCGCTGATCAGCCTCGACTGTGCCTTCTAGTTGCCAGCCATCTGTTGTTTG
CCCCTCCCCCGTGCCTTCCTTGACCCTGGAAGGTGCCACTCCCACTGTCCTTTCCTAATAAAATGAGGAA
ATTGCATCGCATTGTCTGAGTAGGTGTCATTCTATTCTGGGGGGTGGGGTGGGGCAGGACAGCAAGGGGG
AGGATTGGGAAGACAATAGCAGGCATGCTGGGGATGCGGTGGGCTCTATGGCTTCTGAGGCGGAAAGAAC
CAGCTGGGGCTCTAGGGGGTATCCCC
[124 nt withheld, positions 1707-1830]
C
[91 nt withheld, positions 1832-1922]
A
[49 nt withheld, positions 1924-1972]
CCTTTGACGTTGGAGTCCACGTTCTTT
[37 nt withheld, positions 2000-2036]
ACCCTATCTCGGTCTATTCTTTTGATTTATAAGGGATTTTGCCGATTTCGGCCTATTGGTTAAAAAATGA
GCTGATTTAACAAAAATTTAACGCGAATTAATTCTGTGGAATGTGTGTCAGTTAGGGTGTGGAAAGTCCC
CAGGCTCCCCAGCAGGCAGAAGTATGCAAAGCATGCATCTCAATTAGTCAGCAACCAGGTGTGGAAAGTC
CCCAGGCTCCCCAGCAGGCAGAAGTATGCAAAGCATGCATCTCAATTAGTCAGCAACCATAGTCCCGCCC
CTAACTCCGCCCATCCCGCCCCTAACTCCGCCCAGTTCCGCCCATTCTCCGCCCCATGGCTGACTAATTT
TTTTTATTTATGCAGAGGCCGAGGCCGCCTCTGCCTCTGAGCTATTCCAGAAGTAGTGAGGAGGCTTTTT
TGGAGGCCTAGGCTTTTGCAAAAAGCTCCCGGGAGCTTGTATATCCATTTTCGGATCTGATCAAGAGACA
GGATGAGGATCGTTTCGCATGATTGAACAAGATGGATTGCACGCAGGTTCTCCGGCCGCTTGGGTGGAGA
GGCTATTCGGCTATGACTGGGCACAACAGACAATCGGCTGCTCTGATGCCGCCGTGTTCCGGCTGTCAGC
GCAGGGGCGCCCGGTTCTTTTTGTCAAGACCGACCTGTCCGGTGCCCTGAATGAACTGCAGGACGAGGCA
GCGCGGCTATCGTGGCTGGCCACGACGGGCGTTCCTTGCGCAGCTGTGCTCGACGTTGTCACTGAAGCGG
GAAGGGACTGGCTGCTATTGGGCGAAGTGCCGGGGCAGGATCTCCTGTCATCTCACCTTGCTCCTGCCGA
GAAAGTATCCATCATGGCTGATGCAATGCGGCGGCTGCATACGCTTGATCCGGCTACCTGCCCATTCGAC
CACCAAGCGAAACATCGCATCGAGCGAGCACGTACTCGGATGGAAGCCGGTCTTGTCGATCAGGATGATC
TGGACGAAGAGCATCAGGGGCTCGCGCCAGCCGAACTGTTCGCCAGGCTCAAGGCGCGCATGCCCGACGG
CGAGGATCTCGTCGTGACCCATGGCGATGCCTGCTTGCCGAATATCATGGTGGAAAATGGCCGCTTTTCT
GGATTCATCGACTGTGGCCGGCTGGGTGTGGCGGACCGCTATCAGGACATAGCGTTGGCTACCCGTGATA
TTGCTGAAGAGCTTGGCGGCGAATGGGCTGACCGCTTCCTCGTGCTTTACGGTATCGCCGCTCCCGATTC
GCAGCGCATCGCCTTCTATCGCCTTCTTGACGAGTTCTTCTGAGCGGGACTCTGGGGTTCGAAATGACCG
ACCAAGCGACGCCCAACCTGCCATCACGAGATTTCGATTCCACCGCCGCCTTCTATGAAAGGTTGGGCTT
CGGAATCGTTTTCCGGGACGCCGGCTGGATGATCCTCCAGCGCGGGGATCTCATGCTGGAGTTCTTCGCC
CACCCCAACTTGTTTATTGCAGCTTATAATGGTTACAAATAAAGCAATAGCATCACAAATTTCACAAATA
AAGCATTTTTTTCACTGCATTCTAGTTGTGGTTTGTCCAAACTCATCAATGTATCTTATCATGTCTGTAT
ACCGTCGACCTCTAGCTAGAGCTTGGCGTAATCATGGTCATAGCTGTTTCCTGTGTGAAATTGTTATCCG
CTCACAATTCCACACAACATACGAGCCGGAAGCATAAAGTGTAAAGCCTGGGGTGCCTAATGAGTGAGCT
AACTCACATTAATTGCGTTGCGCTCACTGCCCGCTTTCCAGTCGGGAAACCTGTCGTGCCAGCTGCATTA
ATGAATCGGCCAACGCGCGGGGAGAGGCGGTTTGCGTATTGGGCGCTCTTCCGCTTCCTCGCTCACTGAC
TCGCTGCGCTCGGTCGTTCGGCTGCGGCGAGCGGTATCAGCTCACTCAAAGGCGGTAATACGGTTATCCA
CAGAATCAGGGGATAACGCAGGAAAGAACATGTGAGCAAAAGGCCAGCAAAAGGCCAGGAACCGTAAAAA
GGCCGCGTTGCTGGCGTTTTTCCATAGGCTCCGCCCCCCTGACGAGCATCACAAAAATCGACGCTCAAGT
CAGAGGTGGCGAAACCCGACAGGACTATAAAGATACCAGGCGTTTCCCCCTGGAAGCTCCCTCGTGCGCT
CTCCTGTTCCGACCCTGCCGCTTACCGGATACCTGTCCGCCTTTCTCCCTTCGGGAAGCGTGGCGCTTTC
TCATAGCTCACGCTGTAGGTATCTCAGTTCGGTGTAGGTCGTTCGCTCCAAGCTGGGCTGTGTGCACGAA
CCCCCCGTTCAGCCCGACCGCTGCGCCTTATCCGGTAACTATCGTCTTGAGTCCAACCCGGTAAGACACG
ACTTATCGCCACTGGCAGCAGCCACTGGTAACAGGATTAGCAGAGCGAGGTATGTAGGCGGTGCTACAGA
GTTCTTGAAGTGGTGGCCTAACTACGGCTACACTAGAAGAACAGTATTTGGTATCTGCGCTCTGCTGAAG
CCAGTTACCTTCGGAAAAAGAGTTGGTAGCTCTTGATCCGGCAAACAAACCACCGCTGGTAGCGGTGGTT
TTTTTGTTTGCAAGCAGCAGATTACGCGCAGAAAAAAAGGATCTCAAGAAGATCCTTTGATCTTTTCTAC
GGGGTCTGACGCTCAGTGGAACGAAAACTCACGTTAAGGGATTTTGGTCATGAGATTATCAAAAAGGATC
TTCACCTAGATCCTTTTAAATTAAAAATGAAGTTTTAAATCAATCTAAAGTATATATGAGTAAACTTGGT
CTGACAGTTACCAATGCTTAATCAGTGAGGCACCTATCTCAGCGATCTGTCTATTTCGTTCATCCATAGT
TGCCTGACTCCCCGTCGTGTAGATAACTACGATACGGGAGGGCTTACCATCTGGCCCCAGTGCTGCAATG
ATACCGCGAGACCCACGCTCACCGGCTCCAGATTTATCAGCAATAAACCAGCCAGCCGGAAGGGCCGAGC
GCAGAAGTGGTCCTGCAACTTTATCCGCCTCCATCCAGTCTATTAATTGTTGCCGGGAAGCTAGAGTAAG
TAGTTCGCCAGTTAATAGTTTGCGCAACGTTGTTGCCATTGCTACAGGCATCGTGGTGTCACGCTCGTCG
TTTGGTATGGCTTCATTCAGCTCCGGTTCCCAACGATCAAGGCGAGTTACATGATCCCCCATGTTGTGCA
AAAAAGCGGTTAGCTCCTTCGGTCCTCCGATCGTTGTCAGAAGTAAGTTGGCCGCAGTGTTATCACTCAT
GGTTATGGCAGCACTGCATAATTCTCTTACTGTCATGCCATCCGTAAGATGCTTTTCTGTGACTGGTGAG
TACTCAACCAAGTCATTCTGAGAATAGTGTATGCGGCGACCGAGTTGCTCTTGCCCGGCGTCAATACGGG
ATAATACCGCGCCACATAGCAGAACTTTAAAAGTGCTCATCATTGGAAAACGTTCTTCGGGGCGAAAACT
CTCAAGGATCTTACCGCTGTTGAGATCCAGTTCGATGTAACCCACTCGTGCACCCAACTGATCTTCAGCA
TCTTTTACTTTCACCAGCGTTTCTGGGTGAGCAAAAACAGGAAGGCAAAATGCCGCAAAAAAGGGAATAA
GGGCGACACGGAAATGTTGAATACTCATACTCTTCCTTTTTCAATATTATTGAAGCATTTATCAGGGTTA
TTGTCTCATGAGCGGATACATATTTGAATGTATTTAGAAAAATAAACAAATAGGGGTTCCGCGCACATTT
CCCCGAAAAGTGCCACCTGACGTCGACGGATCGGGAGATCTCCCGATCCCCTATGGTGCACTCTCAGTAC
AATCTGCTCTGATGCCGCATAGTTAAGCCAGTATCTGCTCCCTGCTTGTGTGTTGGAGGTCGCTGAGTAG
TGCGCGAGCAAAATTTAAGCTACAACAAGGCAAGGCTTGACCGACAATTGCATGAAGAATCTGCTTAGGG
TTAGGCGTTTTGCGCTGCTTCGCGATGTACGGGCCAGATATACGCGTT
